>Addgene plasmid #138058 | MYMH 351 | addgene full sequence | sequence record 274915 | Addgene NGS Result
AGGAGAATTCGCGGCCGCTTCTAGAGAATTGTGAGCGGATAACAATTGACATTGTGAGCGGATAACAAGA
TACTGAGCACATACTAGAGAAAGAGGAGGCATACTAGATGCGTAAAGGAGAAGAACTTTTCACTGGAGTT
GTCCCAATTCTTGTTGAATTAGATGGTGATGTTAATGGGCACAAATTTTCTGTCAGTGGAGAGGGTGAAG
GTGATGCAACATACGGAAAACTTACCCTTAAATTTATTTGCACTACTGGAAAACTACCTGTTCCATGGCC
AACACTTGTCACTACTTTCGGTTATGGTGTTCAATGCTTTGCGAGATACCCAGATCATATGAAACAGCAT
GACTTTTTCAAGAGTGCCATGCCCGAAGGTTATGTACAGGAAAGAACTATATTTTTCAAAGATGACGGGA
ACTACAAGACACGTGCTGAAGTCAAGTTTGAAGGTGATACCCTTGTTAATAGAATCGAGTTAAAAGGTAT
TGATTTTAAAGAAGATGGAAACATTCTTGGACACAAATTGGAATACAACTATAACTCACACAATGTATAC
ATCATGGCAGACAAACAAAAGAATGGAATCAAAGTTAACTTCAAAATTAGACACAACATTGAAGATGGAA
GCGTTCAACTAGCAGACCATTATCAACAAAATACTCCAATTGGCGATGGCCCTGTCCTTTTACCAGACAA
CCATTACCTGTCCACACAATCTGCCCTTTCGAAAGATCCCAACGAAAAGAGAGACCACATGGTCCTTCTT
GAGTTTGTAACAGCTGCTGGGATTACACATGGCATGGATGAACTATACAAATAATAATACTAGAGCCAGG
CATCAAATAAAACGAAAGGCTCAGTCGAAAGACTGGGCCTTTCGTTTTATCTGTTGTTTGTCGGTGAACG
CTCTCTACTAGAGTCACACTGGCTCACCTTCGGGTGGGCCTTTCTGCGTTTATATACTAGTAGCGGCCGC
TGCAGCTTGGACTCCTGTTGATAGATCCAGTAATGACCTCAGAACTCCATCTGGATTTGTTCAGAACGCT
CGGTTGCCGCCGGGCGTTTTTTATTGGTGAGAATCCAGGGGTCCCCAATAATTACGATTTAAATTGGCGA
AAATGAGACGTTGATCGGCACGTAAGAGGTTCCAACTTTCACCATAATGAAATAAGATCACTACCGGGCG
TATTTTTTGAGTTATCGAGATTTTCAGGAGCTAAGGAAGCTAAAATGGAGAAAAAAATCACTGGATATAC
CACCGTTGATATATCCCAATGGCATCGTAAAGAACATTTTGAGGCATTTCAGTCAGTTGCTCAATGTACC
TATAACCAGACCGTTCAGCTGGATATTACGGCCTTTTTAAAGACCGTAAAGAAAAATAAGCACAAGTTTT
ATCCGGCCTTTATTCACATTCTTGCCCGCCTGATGAATGCTCATCCGGAATTTCGTATGGCAATGAAAGA
CGGTGAGCTGGTGATATGGGATAGTGTTCACCCTTGTTACACCGTTTTCCATGAGCAAACTGAAACGTTT
TCATCGCTCTGGAGTGAATACCACGACGATTTCCGGCAGTTTCTACACATATATTCGCAAGATGTGGCGT
GTTACGGTGAAAACCTGGCCTATTTCCCTAAAGGGTTTATTGAGAATATGTTTTTCGTCTCAGCCAATCC
CTGGGTGAGTTTCACCAGTTTTGATTTAAACGTGGCCAATATGGACAACTTCTTCGCCCCCGTTTTCACC
ATGGGCAAATATTATACGCAAGGCGACAAGGTGCTGATGCCGCTGGCGATTCAGGTTCATCATGCCGTTT
GTGATGGCTTCCATGTCGGCAGAATGCTTAATGAATTACAACAGTACTGCGATGAGTGGCAGGGCGGGGC
GTAATTTGACTTTTGTCCTTTTCCGCTGCATAACCCTGCTTCGGGGTCATTATAGCGATTTTTTCGGTAT
ATCCATCCTTTTTCGCACGATATACAGGATTTTGCCAAAGGGTTCGTGTAGACTTTCCTTGGTGTATCCA
ACGGCGTCAGCCGGGCAGGATAGGTGAAGTAGGCCCACCCGCGAGCGGGTGTTCCTTCTTCACTGTCCCT
TATTCGCACCTGGCGGTGCTCAACGGGAATCCTGCTCTGCGAGGCTGGCCGTAGGCCGGCCCTACCGGCG
CGGCAGCGTTACCCGTGTCGGCGGCTCCAACGGCTCGCCATCGTCCAGAAAACACGGCTCATCGGGCATC
GGCAGGCGCTGCTGCCCGCGCCGTTCCCATTCCTCCGTTTCGGTCAAGGCTGGCAGGTCTGGTTCCATGC
CCGGAATGCCGGGCTGGCTGGGCGGCTCCTCGCCGGGGCCGGTCGGTAGTTGCTGCTCGCCCGGATACAG
GGTCGGGATGCGGCGCAGGTCGCCATGCCCCAACAGCGATTCGTCCTGGTCGTCGTGATCAACCACCACG
GCGGCACTGAACACCGACAGGCGCAACTGGTCGCGGGGCTGGCCCCACGCCACGCGGTCATTGACCACGT
AGGCCGACACGGTGCCGGGGCCGTTGAGCTTCACGACGGAGATCCAGCGCTCGGCCACCAAGTCCTTGAC
TGCGTATTGGACCGTCCGCAAAGAACGTCCGATGAGCTTGGAAAGTGTCTTCTGGCTGACCACCACGGCG
TTCTGGTGGCCCATCTGCGCCACGAGGTGATGCAGCAGCATTGCCGCCGTGGGTTTCCTCGCAATAAGCC
CGGCCCACGCCTCATGCGCTTTGCGTTCCGTTTGCACCCAGTGACCGGGCTTGTTCTTGGCTTGAATGCC
GATTTCTCTGGACTGCGTGGCCATGCTTATCTCCATGCGGTAGGGGTGCCGCACGGTTGCGGCACCATGC
GCAATCAGCTGCAACTTTTCGGCAGCGCGACAACAATTATGCGTTGCGTAAAAGTGGCAGTCAATTACAG
ATTTTCTTTAACCTACGCAATGAGCTATTGCGGGGGGTGCCGCAATGAGCTGTTGCGTACCCCCCTTTTT
TAAGTTGTTGATTTTTAAGTCTTTCGCATTTCGCCCTATATCTAGTTCTTTGGTGCCCAAAGAAGGGCAC
CCCTGCGGGGTTCCCCCACGCCTTCGGCGCGGCTCCCCCTCCGGCAAAAAGTGGCCCCTCCGGGGCTTGT
TGATCGACTGCGCGGCCTTCGGCCTTGCCCAAGGTGGCGCTGCCCCCTTGGAACCCCCGCACTCGCCGCC
GTGAGGCTCGGGGGGCAGGCGGGCGGGCTTCGCCCTTCGACTGCCCCCACTCGCATAGGCTTGGGTCGTT
CCAGGCGCGTCAAGGCCAAGCCGCTGCGCGGTCGCTGCGCGAGCCTTGACCCGCCTTCCACTTGGTGTCC
AACCGGCAAGCGAAGCGCGCAGGCCGCAGGCCGGAGGCTTTTCCCCAGAGAAAATTAAAAAAATTGATGG
GGCAAGGCCGCAGGCCGCGCAGTTGGAGCCGGTGGGTATGTGGTCGAAGGCTGGGTAGCCGGTGGGCAAT
CCCTGTGGTCAAGCTCGTGGGCAGGCGCAGCCTGTCCATCAGCTTGTCCAGCAGGGTTGTCCACGGGCCG
AGCGAAGCGAGCCAGCCGGTGGCCGCTCGCGGCCATCGTCCACATATCCACGGGCTGGCAAGGGAGCGCA
GCGACCGCGCAGGGCGAAGCCCGGAGAGCAAGCCCGTAGGGGGGGCGCGCCCAGCTGTCTAGGGCGGCGG
ATTTGTCCTACTCAGGAGAGCGTTCACCGACAAACAACAGATAAAACGAAAGGCCCAGTCTTTCGACTGA
GCCTTTCGTTTTATTTGATGCCTTTAATTAAAGCGGATAACAATTTCACAC
Features (pLannotate 1.2.2; 14 found; start..end, strand, type, name):
      5..26      +  misc_feature   BioBrick prefix: BioBrick prefix for parts that do not start with "ATG"
     29..45      +  protein_bind   lac operator: The lac repressor binds to the lac operator to inhibit transcription in E. coli. This inhibition can be relieved by adding lactose or isopropyl-β-D-thiogalactopyranoside (IPTG). lac repressor encoded by lacI
     52..68      +  protein_bind   lac operator: The lac repressor binds to the lac operator to inhibit transcription in E. coli. This inhibition can be relieved by adding lactose or isopropyl-β-D-thiogalactopyranoside (IPTG). lac repressor encoded by lacI
    108..821     +  CDS            hfriFP: hfriFP is a fluorescent protein published in 2013, derived from Herbaspirillum frisingense.
    844..915     +  terminator     rrnB T1 terminator: transcription terminator T1 from the E. coli rrnB gene
    931..958     +  terminator     T7Te terminator: phage T7 early transcription terminator
    965..985     +  misc_feature   BioBrick suffix: universal suffix for all parts
    990..1084    +  terminator     lambda t0 terminator: transcription terminator from phage lambda
   1132..1234    +  promoter       cat promoter: promoter of the E. coli cat gene encoding chloramphenicol acetyltransferase
   1235..1891    +  CDS            cat: CAT_ECOLX - Experimental evidence at protein level: Swiss-Prot protein existence level 1. This enzyme is an effector of chloramphenicol resistance in bacteria. From Escherichia coli. This protein is used as a marker in many commonly used cloning vectors, such as pACYC184.
   2043..2151    +  oriT           oriT: incP origin of transfer
   2162..2824    -  CDS            pBBR1 Rep: replication protein for the broad-host-range plasmid pBBR1 from Bordetella bronchiseptica
   2825..3596    -  rep_origin     pBBR1 oriV: replication origin of the broad-host-range plasmid pBBR1 from Bordetella bronchiseptica; requires the pBBR1 Rep protein for replication
   3711..3797    -  terminator     rrnB T1 terminator: Escherichia coli rrnB; transcription terminator T1 from the E. coli rrnB gene
