[The description below was written by a language model from this plasmid's Addgene catalogue record and pLannotate feature annotations shown in this document.]
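Description:
MYMH 351 is a bacterial expression plasmid built on pSEVA-331Bb, a BioBrick-compatible version of a modular broad-host-range vector. It is about 3.8 kb and replicates through the pBBR1 oriV together with its cognate Rep protein, a system that functions in a wide range of Gram-negative bacteria. An incP oriT allows the plasmid to be mobilised by conjugation from a suitable donor strain. Selection is by chloramphenicol resistance, provided by the cat gene under its own promoter. The record lists propagation in an E. coli cloning strain and describes the plasmid as high copy.

The payload sits between the BioBrick prefix and suffix and is a reporter cassette for measuring translation initiation strength. Two lac operator sites lie at the 5′ end, suggesting a lac-regulated promoter region, although no promoter is annotated and the record does not name one. These are followed by a short gap that would hold the ribosome binding site and then a fluorescent protein coding sequence of roughly 714 bp. The catalogue identifies the reporter as GFP. The automated annotation labels this ORF "hfriFP", which is probably a similarity-based match rather than a different reporter. The cassette is closed by rrnB T1 and T7Te terminators, and the lambda t0 and a second rrnB T1 terminator insulate it from the rest of the backbone.

The insert name (10AG 11AC) and the recorded mutation indicate a synthetic RBS variant carrying two base substitutions, and the depositor notes that it gives low expression. The plasmid belongs to a synthetic biology toolkit for tuning gene expression in Acetobacteraceae, where it serves as a weak member of an RBS strength series.
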