Addgene plasmid #138058: MYMH 351
Purpose: Encodes Ribosome Binding Site (RBS) variant using GFP as a reporter gene
Depositing lab: Meng How Tan. Depositing organization: Nanyang Technological University. Publication: An Expanded Synthetic Biology Toolkit for Gene Expression Control in Acetobacteraceae. Teh MY, Ooi KH, Danny Teo SX, Bin Mansoor ME, Shaun Lim WZ, Tan MH. ACS Synth Biol. 2019 Apr 19;8(4):708-723. doi: 10.1021/acssynbio.8b00168. Epub 2019 Mar 22. PubMed 30865830.
Backbone
  Vector backbone: pSEVA-331Bb
  Vector type: Bacterial Expression
Growth in bacteria
  Bacterial resistance: Chloramphenicol, 25 μg/mL
  Growth temperature: 37°C
  Growth strain: DH5alpha
  Copy number: High Copy
Gene/Insert
  Gene/Insert name: pSEVA-331Bb-10AG 11AC-GFP
  Species: Synthetic
  Mutation: AAA GAG GAG GCA
  Cloning method: Restriction Enzyme; 5′ cloning site Unknown (unknown if destroyed)
Terms and licenses: Academic/Nonprofit Terms; Industry Terms: Not Available to Industry
Depositor comments: Low expression
How to cite: MYMH 351 was a gift from Meng How Tan (Addgene plasmid # 138058 ; http://n2t.net/addgene:138058 ; RRID:Addgene_138058)
